>Addgene plasmid #225973 | pQE-9-RTXMCR-TLY-X2S-C | addgene full sequence | sequence record 446174 | Addgene NGS Result
CTCGAGAAATCATAAAAAATTTATTTGCTTTGTGAGCGGATAACAATTATAATAGATTCAATTGTGAGCG
GATAACAATTTCACACAGAATTCATTAAAGAGGAGAAATTAACTATGAGAGGATCGCATCACCATCACCA
TCACGGATCCCATATGGAGCTCGGCGCTAGCGGCGGTGCAGGAAGTGATACACTTTACGGCGGAGCGGGC
AGTGACACGTTGTACGGTGGGGCGGGTTCCGACACTTTATACGGCGGAGCAGGTTCAGACACTCTTTACG
GTGGTGCAGGATCAGACACTCTCTATGGCGGGGCCGGCTCTGACACCTTGTACGGCGGAGCTGGTTCAGA
CACGTTATATGGCGGCGCGGGGTCAGACACACTTTATGGCGGGGCAGGGAGCGACACACTGTACATTAAC
GCGGGAGCCGACCAGCTGTGGTTCGCGCGACAAGGTAATGACTTAGAGATACGTATCCTGGGGACAGATG
ACGCACTTACGGTGCATGACTGGTATAGAGACGCGGACCATCGTGTCGAGATAATACACGCGGCCAACCA
GGCGGTAGACCAGGCCGGTATTGAGAAGCTGGTCGAGGCGATGGCACAATACCCCGACGAATTCACTAGT
CTCGAGAAGCTTAATTAGCTGAGCTTGGACTCCTGTTGATAGATCCAGTAATGACCTCAGAACTCCATCT
GGATTTGTTCAGAACGCTCGGTTGCCGCCGGGCGTTTTTTATTGGTGAGAATCCAAGCTAGCTTGGCGAG
ATTTTCAGGAGCTAAGGAAGCTAAAATGGAGAAAAAAATCACTGGATATACCACCGTTGATATATCCCAA
TGGCATCGTAAAGAACATTTTGAGGCATTTCAGTCAGTTGCTCAATGTACCTATAACCAGACCGTTCAGC
TGGATATTACGGCCTTTTTAAAGACCGTAAAGAAAAATAAGCACAAGTTTTATCCGGCCTTTATTCACAT
TCTTGCCCGCCTGATGAATGCTCATCCGGAATTTCGTATGGCAATGAAAGACGGTGAGCTGGTGATATGG
GATAGTGTTCACCCTTGTTACACCGTTTTCCATGAGCAAACTGAAACGTTTTCATCGCTCTGGAGTGAAT
ACCACGACGATTTCCGGCAGTTTCTACACATATATTCGCAAGATGTGGCGTGTTACGGTGAAAACCTGGC
CTATTTCCCTAAAGGGTTTATTGAGAATATGTTTTTCGTCTCAGCCAATCCCTGGGTGAGTTTCACCAGT
TTTGATTTAAACGTGGCCAATATGGACAACTTCTTCGCCCCCGTTTTCACCATGGGCAAATATTATACGC
AAGGCGACAAGGTGCTGATGCCGCTGGCGATTCAGGTTCATCATGCCGTTTGTGATGGCTTCCATGTCGG
CAGAATGCTTAATGAATTACAACAGTACTGCGATGAGTGGCAGGGCGGGGCGTAATTTTTTTAAGGCAGT
TATTGGTGCCCTTAAACGCCTGGGGTAATGACTCTCTAGCTTGAGGCATCAAATAAAACGAAAGGCTCAG
TCGAAAGACTGGGCCTTTCGTTTTATCTGTTGTTTGTCGGTGAACGCTCTCCTGAGTAGGACAAATCCGC
CCTCTAGATTACGTGCAGTCGATGATAAGCTGTCAAACATGAGAATTGTGCCTAATGAGTGAGCTAACTT
ACATTAATTGCGTTGCGCTCACTGCCCGCTTTCCAGTCGGGAAACCTGTCGTGCCAGCTGCATTAATGAA
TCGGCCAACGCGCGGGGAGAGGCGGTTTGCGTATTGGGCGCCAGGGTGGTTTTTCTTTTCACCAGTGAGA
CGGGCAACAGCTGATTGCCCTTCACCGCCTGGCCCTGAGAGAGTTGCAGCAAGCGGTCCACGCTGGTTTG
CCCCAGCAGGCGAAAATCCTGTTTGATGGTGGTTAACGGCGGGATATAACATGAGCTGTCTTCGGTATCG
TCGTATCCCACTACCGAGATATCCGCACCAACGCGCAGCCCGGACTCGGTAATGGCGCGCATTGCGCCCA
GCGCCATCTGATCGTTGGCAACCAGCATCGCAGTGGGAACGATGCCCTCATTCAGCATTTGCATGGTTTG
TTGAAAACCGGACATGGCACTCCAGTCGCCTTCCCGTTCCGCTATCGGCTGAATTTGATTGCGAGTGAGA
TATTTATGCCAGCCAGCCAGACGCAGACGCGCCGAGACAGAACTTAATGGGCCCGCTAACAGCGCGATTT
GCTGGTGACCCAATGCGACCAGATGCTCCACGCCCAGTCGCGTACCGTCTTCATGGGAGAAAATAATACT
GTTGATGGGTGTCTGGTCAGAGACATCAAGAAATAACGCCGGAACATTAGTGCAGGCAGCTTCCACAGCA
ATGGCATCCTGGTCATCCAGCGGATAGTTAATGATCAGCCCACTGACGCGTTGCGCGAGAAGATTGTGCA
CCGCCGCTTTACAGGCTTCGACGCCGCTTCGTTCTACCATCGACACCACCACGCTGGCACCCAGTTGATC
GGCGCGAGATTTAATCGCCGCGACAATTTGCGACGGCGCGTGCAGGGCCAGACTGGAGGTGGCAACGCCA
ATCAGCAACGACTGTTTGCCCGCCAGTTGTTGTGCCACGCGGTTGGGAATGTAATTCAGCTCCGCCATCG
CCGCTTCCACTTTTTCCCGCGTTTTCGCAGAAACGTGGCTGGCCTGGTTCACCACGCGGGAAACGGTCTG
ATAAGAGACACCGGCATACTCTGCGACATCGTATAACGTTACTGGTTTCACATTCACCACCCTGAATTGA
CTCTCTTCCGGGCGCTATCATGCCATACCGCGAAAGGTTTTGCACCATTCGATGGTGTCGGAATTTCGGG
CAGCGTTGGGTCCTGGCCACGGGTGCGCATGATCTAGAGCTGCCTCGCGCGTTTCGGTGATGACGGTGAA
AACCTCTGACACATGCAGCTCCCGGAGACGGTCACAGCTTGTCTGTAAGCGGATGCCGGGAGCAGACAAG
CCCGTCAGGGCGCGTCAGCGGGTGTTGGCGGGTGTCGGGGCGCAGCCATGACCCAGTCACGTAGCGATAG
CGGAGTGTATACTGGCTTAACTATGCGGCATCAGAGCAGATTGTACTGAGAGTGCACCATATGCGGTGTG
AAATACCGCACAGATGCGTAAGGAGAAAATACCGCATCAGGCGCTCTTCCGCTTCCTCGCTCACTGACTC
GCTGCGCTCGGTCGTTCGGCTGCGGCGAGCGGTATCAGCTCACTCAAAGGCGGTAATACGGTTATCCACA
GAATCAGGGGATAACGCAGGAAAGAACATGTGAGCAAAAGGCCAGCAAAAGGCCAGGAACCGTAAAAAGG
CCGCGTTGCTGGCGTTTTTCCATAGGCTCCGCCCCCCTGACGAGCATCACAAAAATCGACGCTCAAGTCA
GAGGTGGCGAAACCCGACAGGACTATAAAGATACCAGGCGTTTCCCCCTGGAAGCTCCCTCGTGCGCTCT
CCTGTTCCGACCCTGCCGCTTACCGGATACCTGTCCGCCTTTCTCCCTTCGGGAAGCGTGGCGCTTTCTC
ATAGCTCACGCTGTAGGTATCTCAGTTCGGTGTAGGTCGTTCGCTCCAAGCTGGGCTGTGTGCACGAACC
CCCCGTTCAGCCCGACCGCTGCGCCTTATCCGGTAACTATCGTCTTGAGTCCAACCCGGTAAGACACGAC
TTATCGCCACTGGCAGCAGCCACTGGTAACAGGATTAGCAGAGCGAGGTATGTAGGCGGTGCTACAGAGT
TCTTGAAGTGGTGGCCTAACTACGGCTACACTAGAAGGACAGTATTTGGTATCTGCGCTCTGCTGAAGCC
AGTTACCTTCGGAAAAAGAGTTGGTAGCTCTTGATCCGGCAAACAAACCACCGCTGGTAGCGGTGGTTTT
TTTGTTTGCAAGCAGCAGATTACGCGCAGAAAAAAAGGATCTCAAGAAGATCCTTTGATCTTTTCTACGG
GGTCTGACGCTCAGTGGAACGAAAACTCACGTTAAGGGATTTTGGTCATGAGATTATCAAAAAGGATCTT
CACCTAGATCCTTTTAAATTAAAAATGAAGTTTTAAATCAATCTAAAGTATATATGAGTAAACTTGGTCT
GACAGTTACCAATGCTTAATCAGTGAGGCACCTATCTCAGCGATCTGTCTATTTCGTTCATCCATAGTTG
CCTGACTCCCCGTCGTGTAGATAACTACGATACGGGAGGGCTTACCATCTGGCCCCAGTGCTGCAATGAT
ACCGCGAGACCCACGCTCACCGGCTCCAGATTTATCAGCAATAAACCAGCCAGCCGGAAGGGCCGAGCGC
AGAAGTGGTCCTGCAACTTTATCCGCCTCCATCCAGTCTATTAATTGTTGCCGGGAAGCTAGAGTAAGTA
GTTCGCCAGTTAATAGTTTGCGCAACGTTGTTGCCATTGCTACAGGCATCGTGGTGTCACGCTCGTCGTT
TGGTATGGCTTCATTCAGCTCCGGTTCCCAACGATCAAGGCGAGTTACATGATCCCCCATGTTGTGCAAA
AAAGCGGTTAGCTCCTTCGGTCCTCCGATCGTTGTCAGAAGTAAGTTGGCCGCAGTGTTATCACTCATGG
TTATGGCAGCACTGCATAATTCTCTTACTGTCATGCCATCCGTAAGATGCTTTTCTGTGACTGGTGAGTA
CTCAACCAAGTCATTCTGAGAATAGTGTATGCGGCGACCGAGTTGCTCTTGCCCGGCGTCAATACGGGAT
AATACCGCGCCACATAGCAGAACTTTAAAAGTGCTCATCATTGGAAAACGTTCTTCGGGGCGAAAACTCT
CAAGGATCTTACCGCTGTTGAGATCCAGTTCGATGTAACCCACTCGTGCACCCAACTGATCTTCAGCATC
TTTTACTTTCACCAGCGTTTCTGGGTGAGCAAAAACAGGAAGGCAAAATGCCGCAAAAAAGGGAATAAGG
GCGACACGGAAATGTTGAATACTCATACTCTTCCTTTTTCAATATTATTGAAGCATTTATCAGGGTTATT
GTCTCATGAGCGGATACATATTTGAATGTATTTAGAAAAATAAACAAATAGGGGTTCCGCGCACATTTCC
CCGAAAAGTGCCACCTGACGTCTAAGAAACCATTATTATCATGACATTAACCTATAAAAATAGGCGTATC
ACGAGGCCCTTTCGTCTTCAC
Features (pLannotate 1.2.2; 17 found; start..end, strand, type, name):
     10..54      +  promoter       T5 promoter: bacteriophage T5 promoter for E. coli RNA polymerase, with embedded lac operator
     62..78      +  protein_bind   lac operator: The lac repressor binds to the lac operator to inhibit transcription in E. coli. This inhibition can be relieved by adding lactose or isopropyl-β-D-thiogalactopyranoside (IPTG). lac repressor encoded by lacI
    127..144     +  CDS            7xHis (fragment): 6xHis affinity tag
    439..618     +  CDS            cya (fragment): CYAA_BORP1 - Also known as cyaA. Experimental evidence at protein level: Swiss-Prot protein existence level 1. This adenylate cyclase belongs to a special class of bacterial toxin. It causes whooping cough by acting on mammalian cells by elevating cAMP-concentration and thus disrupts normal cell function. From Bordetella pertussis (strain ATCC 9797 / DSM 5571 / NCTC 10739 / 18323).
    658..752     +  terminator     lambda t0 terminator: transcription terminator from phage lambda
    767..795     +  promoter       cat promoter (fragment): promoter of the E. coli cat gene encoding chloramphenicol acetyltransferase
    796..1452    +  CDS            cat: CAT_ECOLX - Experimental evidence at protein level: Swiss-Prot protein existence level 1. This enzyme is an effector of chloramphenicol resistance in bacteria. From Escherichia coli. This protein is used as a marker in many commonly used cloning vectors, such as pACYC184.
   1520..1606    +  terminator     rrnB T1 terminator: Escherichia coli rrnB; transcription terminator T1 from the E. coli rrnB gene
   1629..1646    -  promoter       tet promoter (fragment): E. coli promoter for tetracycline efflux protein gene
   1665..1686    -  protein_bind   CAP binding site: CAP binding activates transcription in the presence of cAMP. E. coli catabolite activator protein
   1699..2781    -  CDS            lacI: lac repressor; lacI; The lac repressor binds to the lac operator to inhibit transcription in E. coli. This inhibition can be relieved by adding lactose or isopropyl-β-D-thiogalactopyranoside (IPTG).
   2782..2859    -  promoter       lacIq promoter: lacI (mutant); In the lacIq allele, a single base change in the promoter boosts expression of the lacI gene about 10-fold.
   2908..2949    +  CDS            rop (fragment): Rop protein, which maintains plasmids at low copy number; rop
   3051..3191    +  misc_feature   bom: basis of mobility region from pBR322
   3377..3965    -  rep_origin     ori: high-copy-number ColE1/pMB1/pBR322/pUC origin of replication
   4136..4996    -  CDS            AmpR: β-lactamase; bla; confers resistance to ampicillin, carbenicillin, and related antibiotics
   4997..5101    -  promoter       AmpR promoter: bla
