[The description below was written by a language model from this plasmid's Addgene catalogue record and pLannotate feature annotations shown in this document.]
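Description:
pQE-9-RTXMCR-TLY-X2S-C is a bacterial expression plasmid built on the pQE-9 backbone for producing a synthetic calcium-responsive repeat protein in E. coli. It replicates from a high-copy ColE1/pMB1-type origin and is selected with ampicillin through the bla (AmpR) gene and its native promoter. The sequenced record (about 5.2 kb) also carries a pBR322 bom region, a small rop fragment, and a chloramphenicol acetyltransferase (cat) coding sequence preceded by only a fragment of its promoter. This cat element is not listed as a selection marker in the catalogue entry. The plasmid also carries a lacI repressor gene driven by the lacIq promoter, so repression does not depend on a host-supplied repressor.

The insert, cloned between BamHI and HindIII sites that remain intact, sits downstream of the phage T5 promoter. This promoter is recognised by E. coli RNA polymerase and is controlled by lac operator sequences, which makes expression IPTG-inducible. Translation begins with an N-terminal 6xHis tag for metal-affinity purification. The tag is followed by the designed Repeats-in-Toxin (RTX) domain, in which the consensus nonapeptide GGAGSDTLY is repeated nine times. A C-terminal capping domain follows, and the feature table matches this region to a fragment of the Bordetella pertussis adenylate cyclase toxin (CyaA), a natural RTX protein. Transcription ends at the lambda t0 terminator, and an rrnB T1 terminator lies further downstream after cat.

RTX motifs bind calcium and fold in response to it. According to the record, the construct belongs to work on sequence-defined structural transitions in calcium-responsive proteins, where it would supply purified recombinant protein for such studies.
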