Addgene plasmid #225973: pQE-9-RTXMCR-TLY-X2S-C
Purpose: Repeats-In-Toxin (RTX) protein consensus sequence GGAGSDTLY repeated nine times with C-terminal Capping Domain
Depositing lab: Danielle Mai. Depositing organization: Stanford University. Publication: Sequence-defined structural transitions by calcium-responsive proteins. Chang M, Huang W, Shambharkar G, Hernandez K, Mai DJ. Polym Chem. 2024. doi: https://doi.org/10.1039/D4PY00907J.
Backbone
  Vector backbone: pQE-9
  Vector type: Bacterial Expression
Growth in bacteria
  Bacterial resistance: Ampicillin, 100 μg/mL
  Growth temperature: 37°C
  Growth strain: DH5alpha
  Copy number: High Copy
Gene/Insert
  Gene/Insert name: RTXMCR-TLY-X2S-C
  Species: Synthetic
  Tag / fusion protein: 6xHis (N terminal on insert)
  Cloning method: Restriction Enzyme; 5′ cloning site BamHI (not destroyed); 3′ cloning site HindIII (not destroyed)
Terms and licenses: Academic/Nonprofit Terms; Industry Terms: Not Available to Industry
Depositor comments: Please visit https://doi.org/10.26434/chemrxiv-2024-wk4bn-v3 for preprint.
How to cite: pQE-9-RTXMCR-TLY-X2S-C was a gift from Danielle Mai (Addgene plasmid # 225973 ; http://n2t.net/addgene:225973 ; RRID:Addgene_225973)
